Addgene plasmid #109388: htpG2-GFP
Purpose: GFP cassette under the control of the htpG2 sigma32-responsive promoter. Used to test burden-responsive behaviour of the wt genomic promoter. The plasmid has got ColE1 origin of replication and AmpR.
Depositing lab: Tom Ellis. Depositing organization: Imperial College London. Publication: Burden-driven feedback control of gene expression. Ceroni F, Boo A, Furini S, Gorochowski TE, Borkowski O, Ladak YN, Awan AR, Gilbert C, Stan GB, Ellis T. Nat Methods. 2018 Mar 26. pii: nmeth.4635. doi: 10.1038/nmeth.4635. PubMed 29578536.
Backbone
  Vector backbone: YTK095 (ColE1 origin of replication and AmpR)
  Vector type: Bacterial Expression
Growth in bacteria
  Bacterial resistance: Ampicillin, 100 μg/mL
  Growth temperature: 37°C
  Growth strain: DH5alpha
  Copy number: High Copy
Gene/Insert
  Gene/Insert name: phtpG2-GFP
  Cloning method: Restriction Enzyme; 5′ cloning site unknown (unknown if destroyed); 3′ cloning site unknown (unknown if destroyed)
Terms and licenses: Academic/Nonprofit Terms; Industry Terms: Not Available to Industry
How to cite: htpG2-GFP was a gift from Tom Ellis (Addgene plasmid # 109388 ; http://n2t.net/addgene:109388 ; RRID:Addgene_109388)
