[The description below was written by a language model from this plasmid's Addgene catalogue record and pLannotate feature annotations shown in this document.]
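Description:
htpG2-GFP is a small (about 2.8 kb) bacterial expression plasmid built on the YTK095 backbone and intended for use in E. coli. It replicates from a high-copy ColE1/pMB1-type origin and is selected with ampicillin through a β-lactamase (AmpR) gene driven by its own bla promoter, which lies on the opposite strand from the reporter cassette.

The payload is a transcriptional reporter, phtpG2-GFP, in which a GFP coding sequence is placed under the control of the htpG2 promoter, a wild-type genomic promoter responsive to sigma32, the heat-shock sigma factor. The feature table identifies the reporter as superfolder GFP, a variant that folds robustly and quickly. It is followed by two terminators in tandem, rrnB T1 and the phage T7 early terminator T7Te, which insulate the cassette from the downstream backbone. The promoter itself was not annotated automatically. It presumably lies in the short unannotated stretch of roughly 100 nt upstream of the GFP open reading frame, together with a ribosome binding site, but the record does not give its boundaries, and the restriction sites used for cloning are listed as unknown.

According to the record, the plasmid was made to test whether the native htpG2 promoter behaves in a burden-responsive way, that is, whether its activity rises when the cell is loaded by expression of heterologous genes. GFP fluorescence serves as the readout of promoter activity. This characterisation was part of work on feedback control of gene expression driven by cellular burden.
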