Features (pLannotate 1.2.2; 6 found; start..end, strand, type, name):
    109..822     +  CDS            superfolder GFP: GFP variant that folds robustly even when fused to poorly folded proteins (Pédelacq et al., 2006)
    834..905     +  terminator     rrnB T1 terminator: transcription terminator T1 from the E. coli rrnB gene
    921..948     +  terminator     T7Te terminator: phage T7 early transcription terminator
   1072..1932    -  CDS            AmpR: β-lactamase; bla; confers resistance to ampicillin, carbenicillin, and related antibiotics
   1933..2037    -  promoter       AmpR promoter: bla
   2140..2728    +  rep_origin     ori: high-copy-number ColE1/pMB1/pBR322/pUC origin of replication
>Addgene plasmid #109388 | htpG2-GFP | addgene full sequence | sequence record 210731 | Addgene NGS Result
GGCCGGATCACCTGCTCTCGCTTGAAATTATTCTCCCTTGTCCCCATCTCTCCCACATCCTGTTTTAATT
AAGGATCTTAGCTACTAGAGAAAGAGGAGAAATACTAGATGCGTAAAGGCGAAGAGCTGTTCACTGGTGT
CGTCCCTATTCTGGTGGAACTGGATGGTGATGTCAACGGTCATAAGTTTTCCGTGCGTGGCGAGGGTGAA
GGTGACGCAACTAATGGTAAACTGACGCTGAAGTTCATCTGTACTACTGGTAAACTGCCGGTTCCTTGGC
CGACTCTGGTAACGACGCTGACTTATGGTGTTCAGTGCTTTGCTCGTTATCCGGACCATATGAAGCAGCA
TGACTTCTTCAAGTCCGCCATGCCGGAAGGCTATGTGCAGGAACGCACGATTTCCTTTAAGGATGACGGC
ACGTACAAAACGCGTGCGGAAGTGAAATTTGAAGGCGATACCCTGGTAAACCGCATTGAGCTGAAAGGCA
TTGACTTTAAAGAGGACGGCAATATCCTGGGCCATAAGCTGGAATACAATTTTAACAGCCACAATGTTTA
CATCACCGCCGATAAACAAAAAAATGGCATTAAAGCGAATTTTAAAATTCGCCACAACGTGGAGGATGGC
AGCGTGCAGCTGGCTGATCACTACCAGCAAAACACTCCAATCGGTGATGGTCCTGTTCTGCTGCCAGACA
ATCACTATCTGAGCACGCAAAGCGTTCTGTCTAAAGATCCGAACGAGAAACGCGATCATATGGTTCTGCT
GGAGTTCGTAACCGCAGCGGGCATCACGCATGGTATGGATGAACTGTACAAATGACCAGGCATCAAATAA
AACGAAAGGCTCAGTCGAAAGACTGGGCCTTTCGTTTTATCTGTTGTTTGTCGGTGAACGCTCTCTACTA
GAGTCACACTGGCTCACCTTCGGGTGGGCCTTTCTGCGTTTATAAGTCGGTCTCATACAGCGGCCGCGAT
TATCAAAAAGGATCTTCACCTAGATCCTTTTAAATTAAAAATGAAGTTTTAAATCAATCTAAAGTATATA
TGAGTAAACTTGGTCTGACAGTTACCAATGCTTAATCAGTGAGGCACCTATCTCAGCGATCTGTCTATTT
CGTTCATCCATAGTTGCCTGACTCCCCGTCGTGTAGATAACTACGATACGGGAGGGCTTACCATCTGGCC
CCAGTGCTGCAATGATACCGCGGGACCCACGCTCACCGGCTCCAGATTTATCAGCAATAAACCAGCCAGC
CGGAAGGGCCGAGCGCAGAAGTGGTCCTGCAACTTTATCCGCCTCCATCCAGTCTATTAATTGTTGCCGG
GAAGCTAGAGTAAGTAGTTCGCCAGTTAATAGTTTGCGCAACGTTGTTGCCATTGCTACAGGCATCGTGG
TGTCACGCTCGTCGTTTGGTATGGCTTCATTCAGCTCCGGTTCCCAACGATCAAGGCGAGTTACATGATC
CCCCATGTTGTGCAAAAAAGCGGTTAGCTCCTTCGGTCCTCCGATCGTTGTCAGAAGTAAGTTGGCCGCA
GTGTTATCACTCATGGTTATGGCAGCACTGCATAATTCTCTTACTGTCATGCCATCCGTAAGATGCTTTT
CTGTGACTGGTGAGTACTCAACCAAGTCATTCTGAGAATAGTGTATGCGGCGACCGAGTTGCTCTTGCCC
GGCGTCAATACGGGATAATACCGCGCCACATAGCAGAACTTTAAAAGTGCTCATCATTGGAAAACGTTCT
TCGGGGCGAAAACTCTCAAGGATCTTACCGCTGTTGAGATCCAGTTCGATGTAACCCACTCGTGCACCCA
ACTGATCTTCAGCATCTTTTACTTTCACCAGCGTTTCTGGGTGAGCAAAAACAGGAAGGCAAAATGCCGC
AAAAAAGGGAATAAGGGCGACACGGAAATGTTGAATACTCATACTCTTCCTTTTTCAATATTATTGAAGC
ATTTATCAGGGTTATTGTCTCATGAGCGGATACATATTTGAATGTATTTAGAAAAATAAACAAATAGGGG
TTCCGCGCACATTTCCCCGAAAAGTGCCACCTGTCATGACCAAAATCCCTTAACGTGAGTTTTCGTTCCA
CTGAGCGTCAGACCCCGTAGAAAAGATCAAAGGATCTTCTTGAGATCCTTTTTTTCTGCGCGTAATCTGC
TGCTTGCAAACAAAAAAACCACCGCTACCAGCGGTGGTTTGTTTGCCGGATCAAGAGCTACCAACTCTTT
TTCCGAAGGTAACTGGCTTCAGCAGAGCGCAGATACCAAATACTGTTCTTCTAGTGTAGCCGTAGTTAGG
CCACCACTTCAAGAACTCTGTAGCACCGCCTACATACCTCGCTCTGCTAATCCTGTTACCAGTGGCTGCT
GCCAGTGGCGATAAGTCGTGTCTTACCGGGTTGGACTCAAGACGATAGTTACCGGATAAGGCGCAGCGGT
CGGGCTGAACGGGGGGTTCGTGCACACAGCCCAGCTTGGAGCGAACGACCTACACCGAACTGAGATACCT
ACAGCGTGAGCTATGAGAAAGCGCCACGCTTCCCGAAGGGAGAAAGGCGGACAGGTATCCGGTAAGCGGC
AGGGTCGGAACAGGAGAGCGCACGAGGGAGCTTCCAGGGGGAAACGCCTGGTATCTTTATAGTCCTGTCG
GGTTTCGCCACCTCTGACTTGAGCGTCGATTTTTGTGATGCTCGTCAGGGGGGCGGAGCCTATGGAAAAA
CGCCAGCAACGCGGCCTTTTTACGGTTCCTGGCCTTTTGCTGGCCTTTTGCTCACATGTTCTTTCCTGCG
TTATCCCCTGATTCTGTGGATAACCGTGCGGCCGCGGCCGCCTA
